Addgene plasmid #224540: pME nls EGFP WPRE bGH pA (JDW 488)
Purpose: A Gateway compatible middle entry clone containing a 3x-NLS-EGFP for labeling the nucleus
Depositing lab: Joshua Wythe. Depositing organization: University of Virginia. Publication: Multisite Assembly of Gateway Induced Clones (MAGIC): a flexible cloning toolbox with diverse applications in vertebrate model systems. Gillespie W, Zhang Y, Ruiz OE, Cerda J, Ortiz-Guzman J, Turner WD, Largoza G, Sherman M, Mosser LE, Fujimoto E, Chien CB, Kwan KM, Arenkiel BR, Devine WP, Wythe JD. bioRxiv [Preprint]. 2024 Jul 13:2024.07.13.603267. doi: 10.1101/2024.07.13.603267. PubMed 39026881.
Backbone
  Vector backbone: pDONR221
  Vector type: Gateway cloning
Growth in bacteria
  Bacterial resistance: Kanamycin, 50 μg/mL
  Growth temperature: 37°C
  Growth strain: DH5alpha
  Copy number: High Copy
Gene/Insert
  Gene/Insert name: nls-EGFP-WPRE-bGH-pA
  Species: Synthetic
  Cloning method: Gateway Cloning
Terms and licenses: Academic/Nonprofit Terms; Industry Terms: Not Available to Industry
Depositor comments: Please visit https://doi.org/10.1101/2024.07.13.603267 for bioRxiv preprint.
How to cite: pME nls EGFP WPRE bGH pA (JDW 488) was a gift from Joshua Wythe (Addgene plasmid # 224540 ; http://n2t.net/addgene:224540 ; RRID:Addgene_224540)
