[The description below was written by a language model from this plasmid's Addgene catalogue record and pLannotate feature annotations shown in this document.]
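Description:
pME nls EGFP WPRE bGH pA (JDW 488) is a Gateway middle entry clone built on the pDONR221 backbone, about 4.2 kb in size. It is maintained in E. coli as a high-copy plasmid through a ColE1/pUC-type origin and is selected with kanamycin via the KanR (aminoglycoside phosphotransferase) gene. The backbone also carries the rrnB T1 and T2 transcription terminators upstream of the cloning site, which shield the insert from read-through transcription. A T7 promoter lies just outside the attL2 site, and short lacI and lacZα fragments are annotated as backbone remnants.

The payload sits between attL1 and attL2, the recombination sites used by LR Clonase to transfer an entry cassette into a destination vector. In a multisite Gateway assembly, this places it in the middle position, between a 5' and a 3' entry element. The synthetic insert encodes three tandem copies of the SV40 large T antigen nuclear localization signal followed by mammalian codon-optimized EGFP, producing a green fluorescent protein that concentrates in the nucleus. Downstream are a WPRE, which enhances transcript stability and expression, a short fragment of pBluescript polylinker, and the bovine growth hormone polyadenylation signal for transcript termination and processing. No eukaryotic promoter is annotated within the att-flanked region, so expression depends on a promoter supplied by a separate 5' entry clone or by the destination vector after recombination. The clone belongs to a modular Gateway toolbox for vertebrate model systems and serves as a building block for constructs that label cell nuclei.
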