Features (pLannotate 1.2.2; 16 found; start..end, strand, type, name):
    121..213     +  CDS            lacI (fragment): lac repressor; lacI; The lac repressor binds to the lac operator to inhibit transcription in E. coli. This inhibition can be relieved by adding lactose or isopropyl-β-D-thiogalactopyranoside (IPTG).
    268..295     -  terminator     rrnB T2 terminator: transcription terminator T2 from the E. coli rrnB gene
    427..470     +  terminator     rrnB T1 terminator: Escherichia coli rrnB; transcription terminator T1 from the E. coli rrnB gene
    517..553     -  CDS            lacZα (fragment): LacZα fragment of β-galactosidase; lacZ fragment
    569..668     +  protein_bind   attL1: mutant version of attL; recombination site for the Gateway® LR reaction LR Clonase™
    710..730     +  CDS            SV40 NLS: nuclear localization signal of SV40 (simian virus 40) large T antigen
    734..754     +  CDS            SV40 NLS: nuclear localization signal of SV40 (simian virus 40) large T antigen
    758..778     +  CDS            SV40 NLS: nuclear localization signal of SV40 (simian virus 40) large T antigen
    788..1507    +  CDS            EGFP: the original enhanced GFP (Yang et al., 1996) mammalian codon-optimized
   1521..2109    +  misc_feature   WPRE: woodchuck hepatitis virus posttranscriptional regulatory element
   2110..2129    +  misc_feature   MCS (fragment): pBluescript multiple cloning site
   2136..2247    +  polyA_signal   bGH poly(A) signal: bovine growth hormone polyadenylation signal
   2367..2466    -  protein_bind   attL2: mutant version of attL; recombination site for the Gateway® LR reaction LR Clonase™
   2484..2502    -  promoter       T7 promoter: promoter for bacteriophage T7 RNA polymerase
   2636..3445    +  CDS            KanR: aminoglycoside phosphotransferase; aph(3')-Ia; confers resistance to kanamycin in bacteria or G418 (Geneticin®) in eukaryotes
   3592..4180    +  rep_origin     ori: high-copy-number ColE1/pMB1/pBR322/pUC origin of replication
>Addgene plasmid #224540 | pME nls EGFP WPRE bGH pA (JDW 488) | addgene full sequence | sequence record 456040 | Addgene NGS Result
CTTTCCTGCGTTATCCCCTGATTCTGTGGATAACCGTATTACCGCCTTTGAGTGAGCTGATACCGCTCGC
CGCAGCCGAACGACCGAGCGCAGCGAGTCAGTGAGCGAGGAAGCGGAAGAGCGCCCAATACGCAAACCGC
CTCTCCCCGCGCGTTGGCCGATTCATTAATGCAGCTGGCACGACAGGTTTCCCGACTGGAAAGCGGGCAG
TGAGCGCAACGCAATTAATACGCGTACCGCTAGCCAGGAAGAGTTTGTAGAAACGCAAAAAGGCCATCCG
TCAGGATGGCCTTCTGCTTAGTTTGATGCCTGGCAGTTTATGGCGGGCGTCCTGCCCGCCACCCTCCGGG
CCGTTGCTTCACAACGTTCAAATCCGCTCCCGGCGGATTTGTCCTACTCAGGAGAGCGTTCACCGACAAA
CAACAGATAAAACGAAAGGCCCAGTCTTCCGACTGAGCCTTTCGTTTTATTTGATGCCTGGCAGTTCCCT
ACTCTCGCGTTAACGCTAGCATGGATGTTTTCCCAGTCACGACGTTGTAAAACGACGGCCAGTCTTAAGC
TCGGGCCCCAAATAATGATTTTATTTTGACTGATAGTGACCTGTTCGTTGCAACAAATTGATGAGCAATG
CTTTTTTATAATGCCAACTTTGTACAAAAAAGCAGGCTATTTAAATGCCACCATGGCCACAACCATGGTG
CACGTGGATCCAAAAAAGAAGAGAAAGGTAGATCCAAAAAAGAAGAGAAAGGTAGATCCAAAAAAGAAGA
GAAAGGTACACGTGTCCATGGTGAGCAAGGGCGAGGAGCTGTTCACCGGGGTGGTGCCCATCCTGGTCGA
GCTGGACGGCGACGTAAACGGCCACAAGTTCAGCGTGTCCGGCGAGGGCGAGGGCGATGCCACCTACGGC
AAGCTGACCCTGAAGTTCATCTGCACCACCGGCAAGCTGCCCGTGCCCTGGCCCACCCTCGTGACCACCC
TGACCTACGGCGTGCAGTGCTTCAGCCGCTACCCCGACCACATGAAGCAGCACGACTTCTTCAAGTCCGC
CATGCCCGAAGGCTACGTCCAGGAGCGCACCATCTTCTTCAAGGACGACGGCAACTACAAGACCCGCGCC
GAGGTGAAGTTCGAGGGCGACACCCTGGTGAACCGCATCGAGCTGAAGGGCATCGACTTCAAGGAGGACG
GCAACATCCTGGGGCACAAGCTGGAGTACAACTACAACAGCCACAACGTCTATATCATGGCCGACAAGCA
GAAGAACGGCATCAAGGTGAACTTCAAGATCCGCCACAACATCGAGGACGGCAGCGTGCAGCTCGCCGAC
CACTACCAGCAGAACACCCCCATCGGCGACGGCCCCGTGCTGCTGCCCGACAACCACTACCTGAGCACCC
AGTCCGCCCTGAGCAAAGACCCCAACGAGAAGCGCGATCACATGGTCCTGCTGGAGTTCGTGACCGCCGC
CGGGATCACTCTCGGCATGGACGAGCTGTACAAGTAACAAGCTTATCGATAATCAACCTCTGGATTACAA
AATTTGTGAAAGATTGACTGGTATTCTTAACTATGTTGCTCCTTTTACGCTATGTGGATACGCTGCTTTA
ATGCCTTTGTATCATGCTATTGCTTCCCGTATGGCTTTCATTTTCTCCTCCTTGTATAAATCCTGGTTGC
TGTCTCTTTATGAGGAGTTGTGGCCCGTTGTCAGGCAACGTGGCGTGGTGTGCACTGTGTTTGCTGACGC
AACCCCCACTGGTTGGGGCATTGCCACCACCTGTCAGCTCCTTTCCGGGACTTTCGCTTTCCCCCTCCCT
ATTGCCACGGCGGAACTCATCGCCGCCTGCCTTGCCCGCTGCTGGACAGGGGCTCGGCTGTTGGGCACTG
ACAATTCCGTGGTGTTGTCGGGGAAATCATCGTCCTTTCCTTGGCTGCTCGCCTGTGTTGCCACCTGGAT
TCTGCGCGGGACGTCCTTCTGCTACGTCCCTTCGGCCCTCAATCCAGCGGACCTTCCTTCCCGCGGCCTG
CTGCCGGCTCTGCGGCCTCTTCCGCGTCTTCGCCTTCGCCCTCAGACGAGTCGGATCTCCCTTTGGGCCG
CCTCCCCGCATCGATACCGTCGACCTCGACCTCGACTGTGCCTTCTAGTTGCCAGCCATCTGTTGTTTGC
CCCTCCCCCGTGCCTTCCTTGACCCTGGAAGGTGCCACTCCCACTGTCCTTTCCTAATAAAATGAGGAAA
TTGCATCGCATTGTCTGAGTAGGTGTCATTCTATTCTGGGGGGTGGGGTGGGGCAGGACAGCAAGGGGGA
GGATTGGGAAGACAATAGCAGGCATGGGCGCGCCCTAGACTAGTCTAGATTTAAATACCCAGCTTTCTTG
TACAAAGTTGGCATTATAAGAAAGCATTGCTTATCAATTTGTTGCAACGAACAGGTCACTATCAGTCAAA
ATAAAATCATTATTTGCCATCCAGCTGATATCCCCTATAGTGAGTCGTATTACATGGTCATAGCTGTTTC
CTGGCAGCTCTGGCCCGTGTCTCAAAATCTCTGATGTTACATTGCACAAGATAAAAATATATCATCATGA
ACAATAAAACTGTCTGCTTACATAAACAGTAATACAAGGGGTGTTATGAGCCATATTCAACGGGAAACGT
CGAGGCCGCGATTAAATTCCAACATGGATGCTGATTTATATGGGTATAAATGGGCTCGCGATAATGTCGG
GCAATCAGGTGCGACAATCTATCGCTTGTATGGGAAGCCCGATGCGCCAGAGTTGTTTCTGAAACATGGC
AAAGGTAGCGTTGCCAATGATGTTACAGATGAGATGGTCAGACTAAACTGGCTGACGGAATTTATGCCTC
TTCCGACCATCAAGCATTTTATCCGTACTCCTGATGATGCATGGTTACTCACCACTGCGATCCCCGGAAA
AACAGCATTCCAGGTATTAGAAGAATATCCTGATTCAGGTGAAAATATTGTTGATGCGCTGGCAGTGTTC
CTGCGCCGGTTGCATTCGATTCCTGTTTGTAATTGTCCTTTTAACAGCGATCGCGTATTTCGTCTCGCTC
AGGCGCAATCACGAATGAATAACGGTTTGGTTGATGCGAGTGATTTTGATGACGAGCGTAATGGCTGGCC
TGTTGAACAAGTCTGGAAAGAAATGCATAAACTTTTGCCATTCTCACCGGATTCAGTCGTCACTCATGGT
GATTTCTCACTTGATAACCTTATTTTTGACGAGGGGAAATTAATAGGTTGTATTGATGTTGGACGAGTCG
GAATCGCAGACCGATACCAGGATCTTGCCATCCTATGGAACTGCCTCGGTGAGTTTTCTCCTTCATTACA
GAAACGGCTTTTTCAAAAATATGGTATTGATAATCCTGATATGAATAAATTGCAGTTTCATTTGATGCTC
GATGAGTTTTTCTAATCAGAATTGGTTAATTGGTTGTAACACTGGCAGAGCATTACGCTGACTTGACGGG
ACGGCGCAAGCTCATGACCAAAATCCCTTAACGTGAGTTACGCGTCGTTCCACTGAGCGTCAGACCCCGT
AGAAAAGATCAAAGGATCTTCTTGAGATCCTTTTTTTCTGCGCGTAATCTGCTGCTTGCAAACAAAAAAA
CCACCGCTACCAGCGGTGGTTTGTTTGCCGGATCAAGAGCTACCAACTCTTTTTCCGAAGGTAACTGGCT
TCAGCAGAGCGCAGATACCAAATACTGTTCTTCTAGTGTAGCCGTAGTTAGGCCACCACTTCAAGAACTC
TGTAGCACCGCCTACATACCTCGCTCTGCTAATCCTGTTACCAGTGGCTGCTGCCAGTGGCGATAAGTCG
TGTCTTACCGGGTTGGACTCAAGACGATAGTTACCGGATAAGGCGCAGCGGTCGGGCTGAACGGGGGGTT
CGTGCACACAGCCCAGCTTGGAGCGAACGACCTACACCGAACTGAGATACCTACAGCGTGAGCTATGAGA
AAGCGCCACGCTTCCCGAAGGGAGAAAGGCGGACAGGTATCCGGTAAGCGGCAGGGTCGGAACAGGAGAG
CGCACGAGGGAGCTTCCAGGGGGAAACGCCTGGTATCTTTATAGTCCTGTCGGGTTTCGCCACCTCTGAC
TTGAGCGTCGATTTTTGTGATGCTCGTCAGGGGGGCGGAGCCTATGGAAAAACGCCAGCAACGCGGCCTT
TTTACGGTTCCTGGCCTTTTGCTGGCCTTTTGCTCACATGTT
